>Addgene plasmid #104443 | Clim Act MCH (CAM) | addgene full sequence | sequence record 200869 | Addgene NGS Result
TGTCCTTCCCCGAGGGCTTCAAGTGGGAGCGCGTGATGAACTTCGAGGACGGCGGCGTGGTGACCGTGAC
CCAGGACTCCTCCCTGCAGGACGGCGAGTTCATCTACAAGGTGAAGCTGCGCGGCACCAACTTCCCCTCC
GACGGCCCCGTAATGCAGAAGAAGACCATGGGCTGGGAGGCCTCCTCCGAGCGGATGTACCCCGAGGACG
GCGCCCTGAAGGGCGAGATCAAGCAGAGGCTGAAGCTGAAGGACGGCGCCCACTACGACGCCGAGGTCAA
GACCACCTACAAGGCCAAGAAGCCCGTGCAGCTGCCCGGCGCCTACAACGTCAACATCAAGCTGGACATC
ACCTCCCACAACGAGGACTACACCATCGTGGAACAGTACGAGCGCGCCGAGGGCCGCCACTCCACCGGCG
GCATGGACGAGCTGTACAAGGCGGCCGCCAGTGTGATGGATATCTGCAGAATTCGGCTTGTCGACATGGG
CATGGAGACAGTAGAGCAACTACGCAAGACAACTATTGTCTGCGACAATGGTACCGGTTTCGTTAAGTGC
GGCTACGCCGACGACAAGTACCCTCGGGACATGTTCCCGAGTTTGGTCGGACGGCCATTCCTTCGCGTAG
ACTCCACTGTGGGAAGTACAAAACTGGATGATATCATGGTCGGACAGGAGGCTAGTGACAATCGGGCAAA
CCTTGACCTCCGCTACCCCATGGAGAATGGTATCATTAAACACTGGGATGACATGGAGCGGATCTGGGAC
CACACTTTCTACGATCGTATGAAGAGCAACCCGAAGGAATGCAAGGTTCTTCTCACCGAGGCCCCACGGA
ATCCAATCAGCAACCGTAAGCAGATGATTGACATTATGTTTGAGAAGTACGGATTCCAAAGCGTGTACGT
GGGTACCCAGGCCGTGCTAGTGCTGTACGCCCAGGGTCTGACAACCGGTGTGGTCGTGGACTCTGGCGAT
GGTGTTACTCATATTATTCCTGTGTATGAGGGTCATGTCCTGAAGGATAGCATGCGCCGTCTTGATGTGG
CAGGCCGCGACATTACTCGTTACTTGATTAAGCTACTGCTCCTGCGGGGATACGCTTTCAACCAGAGCGC
TGACTACGAGACGGTGCGTCAGATCAAGGAGAAACTCTGCTACGTAGCCTATGACACTAAGCAGGAACAA
AAACTCGCATTAGAAACCACCACTCTAATGGAGAAGTACGAGCTACCAGACGGTCGCGTGATTTCGTTGG
GCAGTGAGCGCTTCGAGGCTGCCGAGGCCCTCTTCCAACCCCACCTGATCAACGTCGAACAGGCCGGCAT
GGCCGAGCAGTTGTTCAACTCCATTCAGAGTACAGATATTGACACACGGTCGACCTTTTACAAGAATGTT
GTGCTCAGTGGTGGATCCACAATGTATCCGGGCACCCCAAGTCGCATTGAGCGTGAGATGAAGCAGCTAT
ATGCCGAGCGTACCCTGAAGGGTGACCTTTCCCGGTTGTCCAAATTTAAGATTAAGGTCATGGACCCCCC
GAACCGTAAGCACATGGTGTTTAATGGCGGTGCTGTCCTTGCTGAGATTATGAGGGACCGGCCTGACTTT
TGGATTAGCAAAGCGGAGTGGGATGAAGATCCTACACGTGCTATGCAGAAGTTGCAGCTCGAGTAAACAA
ATGTTTTGTTGGAAGATTTGATTTGTCTTTTTTGGAGTGCTTAGTTAGTGCACTCCTAGATGAGCAAACA
TTACCACAGTGTATCGCAGCATAAAATAAAATTATAAAATGTCTTTGTAGATCAAAAGCATTACAAACAA
ATATTTAAACTTTGATCACTTTTTTCAAATTCGTCAATATGACTAATTAACATCTGGGTTATAGATGACA
AGCATGAATGTTTCATTTATTTTAAAAAAAAAATAAATAAGTATTTTTTCATTTGCATCACCATCAAAAA
TATTTCCATTGAAAAGTCATCGACTGGCTATTTAAATTTCTAGAGGGCCTGCTTGCCGAATATCATGGTG
GAAAATGGCCGCTTTTCTGGATTCATCGACTGTGGCCGGCTGGGTGTGGCGGACCGCTATCAGGACATAG
CGTTGGCTACCCGTGATATTGCTGAAGAGCTTGGCGGCGAATGGGCTGACCGCTTCCTCGTGCTTTACGG
TATCGCCGCTCCCGATTCGCAGCGCATCGCCTTCTATCGCCTTCTTGACGAGTTCTTCTGAATTGAAAAA
GGAAGAGTATGAGTATTCAACATTTCCGTGTCGCCCTTATTCCCTTTTTTGCGGCATTTTGCCTTCCTGT
TTTTGCTCACCCAGAAACGCTGGTGAAAGTAAAAGATGCTGAAGATCAGTTGGGTGCACGAGTGGGTTAC
ATCGAACTGGATCTCAACAGCGGTAAGATCCTTGAGAGTTTTCGCCCCGAAGAACGTTTTCCAATGATGA
GCACTTTTAAAGTTCTGCTATGTGGCGCGGTATTATCCCGTATTGACGCCGGGCAAGAGCAACTCGGTCG
CCGCATACACTATTCTCAGAATGACTTGGTTGAGTACTCACCAGTCACAGAAAAGCATCTTACGGATGGC
ATGACAGTAAGAGAATTATGCAGTGCTGCCATAACCATGAGTGATAACACTGCGGCCAACTTACTTCTGA
CAACGATCGGAGGACCGAAGGAGCTAACCGCTTTTTTGCACAACATGGGGGATCATGTAACTCGCCTTGA
TCGTTGGGAACCGGAGCTGAATGAAGCCATACCAAACGACGAGCGTGACACCACGATGCCTGTAGCAATG
GCAACAACGTTGCGCAAACTATTAACTGGCGAACTACTTACTCTAGCTTCCCGGCAACAATTAATAGACT
GGATGGAGGCGGATAAAGTTGCAGGACCACTTCTGCGCTCGGCCCTTCCGGCTGGCTGGTTTATTGCTGA
TAAATCTGGAGCCGGTGAGCGTGGGTCTCGCGGTATCATTGCAGCACTGGGGCCAGATGGTAAGCCCTCC
CGTATCGTAGTTATCTACACGACGGGGAGTCAGGCAACTATGGATGAACGAAATAGACAGATCGCTGAGA
TAGGTGCCTCACTGATTAAGCATTGGTAACTGTCAGACCAAGTTTACTCATATATACTTTAGATTGATTT
AAAACTTCATTTTTAATTTAAAAGGATCTAGGTGAAGATCCTTTTTGATAATCTCATGACCAAAATCCCT
TAACGTGAGTTTTCGTTCCACTGAGCGTCAGACCCCGTAGAAAAGATCAAAGGATCTTCTTGAGATCCTT
TTTTTCTGCGCGTAATCTGCTGCTTGCAAACAAAAAAACCACCGCTACCAGCGGTGGTTTGTTTGCCGGA
TCAAGAGCTACCAACTCTTTTTCCGAAGGTAACTGGCTTCAGCAGAGCGCAGATACCAAATACTGTTCTT
CTAGTGTAGCCGTAGTTAGGCCACCACTTCAAGAACTCTGTAGCACCGCCTACATACCTCGCTCTGCTAA
TCCTGTTACCAGTGGCTGCTGCCAGTGGCGATAAGTCGTGTCTTACCGGGTTGGACTCAAGACGATAGTT
ACCGGATAAGGCGCAGCGGTCGGGCTGAACGGGGGGTTCGTGCACACAGCCCAGCTTGGAGCGAACGACC
TACACCGAACTGAGATACCTACAGCGTGAGCTATGAGAAAGCGCCACGCTTCCCGAAGGGAGAAAGGCGG
ACAGGTATCCGGTAAGCGGCAGGGTCGGAACAGGAGAGCGCACGAGGGAGCTTCCAGGGGGAAACGCCTG
GTATCTTTATAGTCCTGTCGGGTTTCGCCACCTCTGACTTGAGCGTCGATTTTTGTGATGCTCGTCAGGG
GGGCGGAGCCTATGGAAAAACGCCAGCAACGCGGCCTTTTTACGGTTCCTGGCCTTTTGCTGGCCTTTTG
CTCACATGTTCTTTCCTGCGTTATCCCCTGATTCTGTGGATAACCGTATTACCGCCTTTGAGTGAGCTGA
TACCGCTCGCCGCAGCCGAACGACCGAGCGCAGCGAGTCAGTGAGCGAGGAAGCGGAAGAGCGCCCAATA
CGCAAACCGCCTCTCCCCGCGCGTTGGCCGATTCATTAATGCAGCTGGCACGACAGGTTTCCCGACTGGA
AAGCGGGCAGTGAGCGCAACGCAATTAATGTGAGTTAGCTCACTCATTAGGCACCCCAGGCTTTACACTT
TATGCTTCCGGCTCGTATGTTGTGTGGAATTGTGAGCGGATAACAATTTCACACAGGAAACAGCTATGAC
CATGATTACGCCAAGCTTGAAATGCTGGGCGCCTTGAAACTGAACCTGTTCGGATCCGGGTTGCGCGCTT
CCATTGTTTTGGTTTCCGTGTCTGCAAGGCGGGTCTGGACGTGACGCTTTGGGGGAGAGGGAGAGCAGAG
ATACAATTCTAGCCACGAATTTCAGCCAATAGTCACAGAGGGGAGTTGCGATCCTGCGAATTGGCTTAGG
TCTGTGAGGTCTTTCACGGTTTCGAAAGCAGCGCAGAGGGGAGACCGACTACCAAAAGCCATAACACTCC
ACCGAGATATCCGCACTCTTCGCTAGATGAGCTTGCTTCTCCTCTTGTCACAAATCAGCCCAATGATAGT
CACTGTTCAACAACGGTGCAGTGTAAATATTCGTTGTGCGTCCTTGATGAGCAGAAGGTACGAGAAGCAG
GAAATCATTTCATAATGGAAAACCATTCACTGTCTTTCTGTATTGCGAAAAGAGTGATCATAGGTAATCG
CAACGGCGGGTCTTTAGAACAGTCACATACCAGATCATGGGCATGGAGACAGTAGAGCAACTACGCAAGA
CAACTATTGTCCCCGGGACTAGTGATATCATGGTGAGCAAGGGCGAGGAGGACAACATGGCCATCATCAA
GGAGTTCATGCGCTTCAAGGTGCACATGGAGGGCTCCGTGAACGGCCACGAGTTCGAGATCGAGGGCGAG
GGCGAGGGCCGCCCCTACGAGGGCACCCAGACCGCCAAGCTGAAGGTGACCAAGGGCGGCCCCCTGCCCT
TCGCCTGGGACATCCTGTCCCCTCAGTTCATGTACGGCTCCAAGGCCTACGTGAAGCACCCCGCCGACAT
CCCCGACTACTTGAAGC
Features (pLannotate 1.2.2; 11 found; start..end, strand, type, name):
    507..1664    +  CDS            ACTR2: ARP2_BOVIN - Also known as ARP2. Experimental evidence at protein level: Swiss-Prot protein existence level 1. ATP-binding component of the Arp2/3 complex, a multiprotein complex that mediates actin polymerization upon stimulation by nucleation-promoting factor (NPF). The Arp2/3 complex mediates the formation of branched actin networks in the cytoplasm, providing the force for cell motility. Seems to contact the pointed end of the daughter actin filament. In podocytes, required for the formation of lamellipodia downstream of AVIL and PLCE1 regulation. In addition to its role in the cytoplasmic
   1921..1937    +  promoter       polyhedrin promoter (fragment): polh from Autographa californica; promoter for the baculovirus polyhedrin gene
   2007..2231    +  CDS            NeoR/KanR (fragment): aminoglycoside phosphotransferase confers resistance to neomycin, kanamycin, and G418 (Geneticin®)
   2232..2248    +  promoter       AmpR promoter (fragment): bla
   2249..3109    +  CDS            AmpR: β-lactamase; bla; confers resistance to ampicillin, carbenicillin, and related antibiotics
   3280..3868    +  rep_origin     ori: high-copy-number ColE1/pMB1/pBR322/pUC origin of replication
   4051..4143    +  CDS            lacI (fragment): lac repressor; lacI; The lac repressor binds to the lac operator to inhibit transcription in E. coli. This inhibition can be relieved by adding lactose or isopropyl-β-D-thiogalactopyranoside (IPTG).
   4156..4177    +  protein_bind   CAP binding site: CAP binding activates transcription in the presence of cAMP. E. coli catabolite activator protein
   4192..4222    +  promoter       lac promoter: promoter for the E. coli lac operon
   4230..4246    +  protein_bind   lac operator: The lac repressor binds to the lac operator to inhibit transcription in E. coli. This inhibition can be relieved by adding lactose or isopropyl-β-D-thiogalactopyranoside (IPTG). lac repressor encoded by lacI
   4860..440     +  CDS            mCherry (across the origin): mCherry is a basic (constitutively fluorescent) red fluorescent protein published in 2004, derived from Discosoma sp.. It is reported to be a very rapidly-maturing monomer with low acid sensitivity.
