[The description below was written by a language model from this plasmid's Addgene catalogue record and pLannotate feature annotations shown in this document.]
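Description:
Clim Act MCH (CAM) is a fluorescent reporter plasmid for expression in Corallochytrium limacisporum, a single-celled eukaryote of the Corallochytrea. It is built on the pCR2.1 cloning backbone and is propagated in E. coli through a high-copy ColE1/pUC-type origin with ampicillin selection from the β-lactamase gene. Only a truncated fragment of the backbone's NeoR/KanR gene is annotated, so kanamycin resistance should not be assumed. No marker for selection in Corallochytrium appears in the record. The lac promoter, lac operator, CAP binding site and lacI fragment are remnants of the backbone's cloning region. They lie upstream of the insert in the same orientation but are not the intended drivers of expression in the target organism.

The payload is an mCherry coding sequence of about 700 bp, which the catalogue says is under the control of the organism's endogenous actin promoter. The automated annotation does not label that promoter. It presumably lies in the unannotated stretch between the lac operator and the start of mCherry, although the record does not confirm this. Shortly downstream of mCherry, the software calls a roughly 1.1 kb reading frame by similarity to bovine Arp2, an actin-related protein. This may instead reflect Corallochytrium actin-locus sequence, but the record does not say what the region is or whether it is joined in frame to mCherry. The short polyhedrin promoter hit is only a 17-nt fragment and is probably spurious. The sequenced record is 5,127 nt, somewhat shorter than the 5,467 bp listed in the catalogue.

The plasmid is intended for transfecting C. limacisporum cells so that they can be visualised by red fluorescence microscopy.
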