Addgene plasmid #104443: Clim Act MCH (CAM)
Purpose: Expresses mCherry under endogenous actin promoter. It can be used to transfect Corallochytrium limacisporum (Corallochytrea) cells and visualize them by fluorescent microscope.
Depositing lab: Elena Casacuberta & Inaki Ruiz-Trillo. Depositing organization: Agencia Estatal Consejo Superior de Investigaciones Científicas, M.P.
Backbone
  Vector backbone: pCR2.1
  Backbone manufacturer: ThermoFisher
  Backbone size w/o insert (bp): 4700
  Total vector size (bp): 5467
  Vector type: Expression in Corallochytrium (single-celled eukaryote)
Growth in bacteria
  Bacterial resistance: Ampicillin, 100 μg/mL
  Growth temperature: 37°C
  Growth strain: DH5alpha
  Copy number: Unknown
Gene/Insert
  Gene/Insert name: mCherry
  Insert size (bp): 700
  Promoter: actin
  Cloning method: Unknown
  Sequencing primers: 5′ M13R CAGGAAACAGCTATGAC
Terms and licenses: Academic/Nonprofit Terms; Industry Terms: Not Available to Industry
Depositor comments: Please visit https://www.biorxiv.org/content/10.1101/2020.11.12.379420v1 for bioRxiv preprint.
How to cite: Clim Act MCH (CAM) was a gift from Elena Casacuberta & Inaki Ruiz-Trillo (Addgene plasmid # 104443 ; http://n2t.net/addgene:104443 ; RRID:Addgene_104443)
