>Addgene plasmid #104443 | Clim Act MCH (CAM) | depositor partial sequence | sequence record 201751 | Clim Actin Promoter
GAAATGCTGGGCGCCTTGAAACTGAACCTGTTCGGATCCGGGTTGCGCGCTTCCATTGTTTTGGTTTCCG
TGTCTGCAAGGCGGGTCTGGACGTGACGCTTTGGGGGAGAGGGAGAGCAGAGATACAATTCTAGCCACGA
ATTTCAGCCAATAGTCACAGAGGGGAGTTGCGATCCTGCGAATTGGCTTAGGTCTGTGAGGTCTTTCACG
GTTTCGAAAGCAGCGCAGAGGGGAGACCGACTACCAAAAGCCATAACACTCCACCGAGATATCCGCACTC
TTCGCTAGATGAGCTTGCTTCTCCTCTTGTCACAAATCAGCCCAATGATAGTCACTGTTCAACAACGGTG
CAGTGTAAATATTCGTTGTGCGTCCTTGATGAGCAGAAGGTACGAGAAGCAGGAAATCATTTCATAATGG
AAAACCATTCACTGTCTTTCTGTATTGCGAAAAGAGTGATCATAGGTAATCGCAACGGCGGGTCTTTAGA
ACAGTCACATACCAGATCATGGGCATGGAGACAGTAGAGCAACTACGCAAGACAACTATTG
